Addgene plasmid #208780: pLVX-Cry2olig
Purpose: Inducibly expresses light activatable Cry2 domain
Depositing lab: Petr Broz. Depositing organization: Universite de Lausanne (UNIL). Publication: Optogenetic activators of apoptosis, necroptosis, and pyroptosis. Shkarina K, Hasel de Carvalho E, Santos JC, Ramos S, Leptin M, Broz P. J Cell Biol. 2022 Jun 6;221(6). pii: 213145. doi: 10.1083/jcb.202109038. Epub 2022 Apr 14. PubMed 35420640.
Backbone
  Vector backbone: pLVX
  Vector type: Mammalian Expression, Lentiviral
  Selectable markers: Puromycin
Growth in bacteria
  Bacterial resistance: Ampicillin, 100 μg/mL
  Growth temperature: 30°C
  Growth strain: NEB Stable
  Copy number: High Copy
Gene/Insert
  Gene/Insert name: Cry2 mCherry
  Cloning method: Ligation Independent Cloning
  Sequencing primers: 5′ agcagagatccagtttatc; 3′ agcagagatccagtttatc
Terms and licenses: Academic/Nonprofit Terms; Industry Terms: Not Available to Industry
How to cite: pLVX-Cry2olig was a gift from Petr Broz (Addgene plasmid # 208780 ; http://n2t.net/addgene:208780 ; RRID:Addgene_208780)
