[The description below was written by a language model from this plasmid's Addgene catalogue record and pLannotate feature annotations shown in this document.]
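Description:
pLVX-Cry2olig is an all-in-one, doxycycline-inducible HIV-1-based lentiviral expression plasmid built on a pLVX backbone for delivery into mammalian cells. In bacteria it is maintained through a high-copy ColE1/pUC-type origin and an ampicillin resistance gene. The viral portion, which lies on the opposite strand relative to the annotated numbering, is bounded by two HIV-1 LTRs (both annotated as truncated) and contains the Ψ packaging signal with a gag fragment, the Rev response element, the cPPT/CTS and a WPRE. These elements support packaging of the genomic RNA, its nuclear export, nuclear import of the reverse-transcribed genome and enhanced transcript expression.

The payload is the CRY2PHR photolyase homology region of Arabidopsis thaliana cryptochrome 2 followed by mCherry, apparently as a fusion, under the TRE3GS Tet-responsive promoter. This cassette is oriented opposite to the rest of the provirus and is followed by an SV40 poly(A) signal annotated on the opposite strand. The plasmid name implies the Cry2olig variant, which has enhanced blue-light-induced clustering, but the feature table identifies only CRY2PHR and the defining mutation is not recorded. Running divergently from the TRE3GS promoter, a human PGK promoter drives the Tet-On 3G transactivator, and an SV40 promoter drives puromycin N-acetyltransferase for selecting transduced cells. Doxycycline therefore switches on expression of the red-fluorescent, light-responsive Cry2 module, and blue light then controls its behaviour. The construct carries no annotated effector domain. It comes from work on optogenetic activators of apoptosis, necroptosis and pyroptosis, so it would plausibly serve as a Cry2-only control or as a parental scaffold, although the record does not state this.
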