Features (pLannotate 1.2.2; 26 found; start..end, strand, type, name):
      1..589     +  rep_origin     ori: high-copy-number ColE1/pMB1/pBR322/pUC origin of replication
    772..864     +  CDS            lacI (fragment): lac repressor; lacI; The lac repressor binds to the lac operator to inhibit transcription in E. coli. This inhibition can be relieved by adding lactose or isopropyl-β-D-thiogalactopyranoside (IPTG).
    877..898     +  protein_bind   CAP binding site: CAP binding activates transcription in the presence of cAMP. E. coli catabolite activator protein
    913..943     +  promoter       lac promoter: promoter for the E. coli lac operon
    947..969     +  protein_bind   lac operator (fragment): The lac repressor binds to the lac operator to inhibit transcription in E. coli. This inhibition can be relieved by adding lactose or isopropyl-β-D-thiogalactopyranoside (IPTG). lac repressor encoded by lacI
   1119..1376    -  LTR            5' LTR (truncated): truncated 5' long terminal repeat (LTR) from HIV-1
   1424..1942    -  CDS            nef (fragment): NEF_HV1BR - Experimental evidence at protein level: Swiss-Prot protein existence level 1. Extracellular Nef protein targets CD4(+) T-lymphocytes for apoptosis by interacting with CXCR4 surface receptors (PubMed:14990729). From Human immunodeficiency virus type 1 group M subtype B (isolate BRU/LAI) (HIV-1).
   1959..2547    -  misc_feature   WPRE: woodchuck hepatitis virus posttranscriptional regulatory element
   2561..3160    -  CDS            PuroR: puromycin N-acetyltransferase; pac from Streptomyces alboniger; confers resistance to puromycin
   3169..3498    -  promoter       SV40 promoter: SV40 enhancer and early promoter
   3509..4255    -  CDS            Tet-On® 3G: modified rtTA protein that binds tightly to promoters containing the tet operator in the presence of doxycycline
   4274..4784    -  promoter       hPGK promoter: human phosphoglycerate kinase 1 promoter
   4801..5168    +  promoter       TRE3GS promoter: 3rd-generation Tet-responsive promoter that can be activated by binding of Tet-On® 3G, modified to eliminate binding sites for endogenous mammalian transcription factors
   5174..6667    +  CDS            CRY2PHR: N-terminal photolyase homology region of Arabidopsis thaliana cryptochrome 2 binds to CIB1 upon exposure to blue light (Kennedy et al., 2010)
   6692..7399    +  CDS            mCherry: mCherry is a basic (constitutively fluorescent) red fluorescent protein published in 2004, derived from Discosoma sp.. It is reported to be a very rapidly-maturing monomer with low acid sensitivity.
   7608..7742    -  polyA_signal   SV40 poly(A) signal: SV40 polyadenylation signal
   7786..7901    -  misc_feature   cPPT/CTS: central polypurine tract and central termination sequence of HIV-1 (lacking the first T)
   7916..8016    -  CDS            Rev (fragment): human immunodeficiency virus 1 (HIV-1) Rev protein; rev; enhances nuclear export of unspliced and incompletely spliced viral mRNAs
   8393..8626    -  misc_feature   RRE: The Rev response element (RRE) of HIV-1 allows for Rev-dependent mRNA export from the nucleus to the cytoplasm.
   8801..9139    -  CDS            HIV-1 gag (fragment): gag protein from human immunodeficiency virus 1; gag
   9123..9248    -  misc_feature   HIV-1 Ψ: packaging signal of human immunodeficiency virus type 1
   9295..9552    -  LTR            5' LTR (truncated): truncated 5' long terminal repeat (LTR) from HIV-1
   9600..9929    -  CDS            nef (fragment): NEF_HV1BR - Experimental evidence at protein level: Swiss-Prot protein existence level 1. Extracellular Nef protein targets CD4(+) T-lymphocytes for apoptosis by interacting with CXCR4 surface receptors (PubMed:14990729). From Human immunodeficiency virus type 1 group M subtype B (isolate BRU/LAI) (HIV-1).
  10096..10230   -  polyA_signal   SV40 poly(A) signal: SV40 polyadenylation signal
  10278..10382   +  promoter       AmpR promoter: bla
  10383..11243   +  CDS            AmpR: β-lactamase; bla; confers resistance to ampicillin, carbenicillin, and related antibiotics
>Addgene plasmid #208780 | pLVX-Cry2olig | addgene full sequence | sequence record 412230 | Addgene NGS Result
TTGAGATCCTTTTTTTCTGCGCGTAATCTGCTGCTTGCAAACAAAAAAACCACCGCTACCAGCGGTGGTT
TGTTTGCCGGATCAAGAGCTACCAACTCTTTTTCCGAAGGTAACTGGCTTCAGCAGAGCGCAGATACCAA
ATACTGTTCTTCTAGTGTAGCCGTAGTTAGGCCACCACTTCAAGAACTCTGTAGCACCGCCTACATACCT
CGCTCTGCTAATCCTGTTACCAGTGGCTGCTGCCAGTGGCGATAAGTCGTGTCTTACCGGGTTGGACTCA
AGACGATAGTTACCGGATAAGGCGCAGCGGTCGGGCTGAACGGGGGGTTCGTGCACACAGCCCAGCTTGG
AGCGAACGACCTACACCGAACTGAGATACCTACAGCGTGAGCTATGAGAAAGCGCCACGCTTCCCGAAGG
GAGAAAGGCGGACAGGTATCCGGTAAGCGGCAGGGTCGGAACAGGAGAGCGCACGAGGGAGCTTCCAGGG
GGAAACGCCTGGTATCTTTATAGTCCTGTCGGGTTTCGCCACCTCTGACTTGAGCGTCGATTTTTGTGAT
GCTCGTCAGGGGGGCGGAGCCTATGGAAAAACGCCAGCAACGCGGCCTTTTTACGGTTCCTGGCCTTTTG
CTGGCCTTTTGCTCACATGTTCTTTCCTGCGTTATCCCCTGATTCTGTGGATAACCGTATTACCGCCTTT
GAGTGAGCTGATACCGCTCGCCGCAGCCGAACGACCGAGCGCAGCGAGTCAGTGAGCGAGGAAGCGGAAG
AGCGCCCAATACGCAAACCGCCTCTCCCCGCGCGTTGGCCGATTCATTAATGCAGCTGGCACGACAGGTT
TCCCGACTGGAAAGCGGGCAGTGAGCGCAACGCAATTAATGTGAGTTAGCTCACTCATTAGGCACCCCAG
GCTTTACACTTTATGCTTCCGGCTCGTATGTTGTGTGGAATTGTGAGCGGATAACAATTTCACACAGGAA
ACAGCTATGACCATGATTACGCCAAGCTCTAGCTAGAGGTCGACGGTAAACGCTAGCAATGTCAAGGCCT
CTCACTCTCTGATATTCATTTCTTTGCAAGTTATAAATACTGAATAATAAGATGACATGAACTACTACTG
CTAGAGATTTTCCACACTGACTAAAAGGGTCTGAGGGATCTCTAGTTACCAGAGTCACACAACAGACGGG
CACACACTACTTGAAGCACTCAAGGCAAGCTTTATTGAGGCTTAAGCAGTGGGTTCCCTAGTTAGCCAGA
GAGCTCCCAGGCTCAGATCTGGTCTAACCAGAGAGACCCAGTACAGGCAAAAAGCAGCTGCTTATATGCA
GGATCTGAGGGCTCGCCACTCCCCAGTCCCGCCCAGGCCACGCCTCCCTGGAAAGTCCCCAGCGGAAAGT
CCCTTGTAGCAAGCTCGATATCAGCAGTTCTTGAAGTACTCCGGATGCAGCTCTCGGGCCACGTGATGAA
ATGCTAGGCGGCTGTCAAACCTCCACTCTAACACTTCTCTCTCCGGGTCATCCATCCCATGCAGGCTCAC
AGGGTGTAACAAGCTGGTGTTCTCTCCTTTATTGGCCTCTTCTACCTTATCTGGCTCAACTGGTACTAGC
TTGTAGCACCATCCAAAGGTCAGTGGATATCTGACCCCTGGCCCTGGTGTGTAGTTCTGCTAATCAGGGA
AGTAGCCTTGTGTGTGGTAGATCCACAGATCAAGGATATCTTGTCTTCGTTGGGAGTGAATTAGCCCTTC
CAGTCCCCTCTTTTCTTTTAAAAAGTGGCTAAGATCTACAGCTGCCTTGTAAGTCATTGGTCTTAAAGGT
ACCTGAGGTGTGACTGGAAAACCCACCTCCTCCTCCTCTTGTGCTTCTAGCCAGGCACAATCAGCATTGG
TAGCTGCTGTATTGCTACTTGTGATTGCTCCATGTTTTTCTAGGTCTCGACTGCAGAATTAATTCCAGGC
GGGGAGGCGGCCCAAAGGGAGATCCGACTCGTCTGAGGGCGAAGGCGAAGACGCGGAAGAGGCCGCAGAG
CCGGCAGCAGGCCGCGGGAAGGAAGGTCCGCTGGATTGAGGGCCGAAGGGACGTAGCAGAAGGACGTCCC
GCGCAGAATCCAGGTGGCAACACAGGCGAGCAGCCATGGAAAGGACGTCAGCTTCCCCGACAACACCACG
GAATTGTCAGTGCCCAACAGCCGAGCCCCTGTCCAGCAGCGGGCAAGGCAGGCGGCGATGAGTTCCGCCG
TGGCAATAGGGAGGGGGAAAGCGAAAGTCCCGGAAAGGAGCTGACAGGTGGTGGCAATGCCCCAACCAGT
GGGGGTTGCGTCAGCAAACACAGTGCACACCACGCCACGTTGCCTGACAACGGGCCACAACTCCTCATAA
AGAGACAGCAACCAGGATTTATACAAGGAGGAGAAAATGAAAGCCATACGGGAAGCAATAGCATGATACA
AAGGCATTAAAGCAGCGTATCCACATAGCGTAAAAGGAGCAACATAGTTAAGAATACCAGTCAATCTTTC
ACAAATTTTGTAATCCAGAGGTTGATTGTTCCAGACGCGTTCAGGCACCGGGCTTGCGGGTCATGCACCA
GGTGCGCGGTCCTTCGGGCACCTCGACGTCGGCGGTGACGGTGAAGCCGAGCCGCTCGTAGAAGGGGAGG
TTGCGGGGCGCGGAGGTCTCCAGGAAGGCGGGCACCCCGGCGCGCTCGGCCGCCTCCACTCCGGGGAGCA
CGACGGCGCTGCCCAGACCCTTGCCCTGGTGGTCGGGCGAGACGCCGACGGTGGCCAGGAACCACGCGGG
CTCCTTGGGCCGGTGCGGCGCCAGGAGGCCTTCCATCTGTTGCTGCGCGGCCAGCCGGGAACCGCTCAAC
TCGGCCATGCGCGGGCCGATCTCGGCGAACACCGCCCCCGCTTCGACGCTCTCCGGCGTGGTCCAGACCG
CCACCGCGGCGCCGTCGTCCGCGACCCACACCTTGCCGATGTCGAGCCCGACGCGCGTGAGGAAGAGTTC
TTGCAGCTCGGTGACCCGCTCGATGTGGCGGTCCGGGTCGACGGTGTGGCGCGTGGCGGGGTAGTCGGCG
AACGCGGCGGCGAGGGTGCGTACGGCCCGGGGGACGTCGTCGCGGGTGGCGAGGCGCACCGTGGGCTTGT
ACTCGGTCATGGTCGCGTTTTGCAAAAGCCTAGGCCTCCAAAAAAGCCTCCTCACTACTTCTGGAATAGC
TCAGAGGCCGAGGCGGCCTCGGCCTCTGCATAAATAAAAAAAATTAGTCAGCCATGGGGCGGAGAATGGG
CGGAACTGGGCGGAGTTAGGGGCGGGATGGGCGGAGTTAGGGGCGGGACTATGGTTGCTGACTAATTGAG
ATGCATGCTTTGCATACTTCTGCCTGCTGGGGAGCCTGGGGACTTTCCACACCTGGTTGCTGACTAATTG
AGATGCATGCTTTGCATACTTCTGCCTGCTGGGGAGCCTGGGGACTTTCCACACCCTAACTGACACACAT
TCGCGCGTTTACCCGGGGAGCATGTCAAGGTCAAAATCGTCAAGAGCGTCAGCAGGCAGCATATCAAGGT
CAAAGTCGTCAAGGGCATCGGCTGGGAGCATGTCTAAGTCAAAATCGTCAAGGGCGTCGGTCGGCCCGCC
GCTTTCGCACTTTAGCTGTTTCTCCAGGCCACATATGATTAGTTCCAGGCCGAAAAGGAAGGCAGGTTCG
GCTCCCTGCCGGTCGAACAGCTCAATTGCTTGTTTCAGAAGTGGGGGCATAGAATCGGTGGTAGGTGTCT
CTCTTTCCTCTTTTGCTACTTGATGCTCCTGTTCCTCCAATACGCAGCCCAGTGTAAAGTGGCCCACGGC
GGACAGAGCGTACAGTGCGTTCTCCAGGGAGAAGCCTTGCTGACACAGGAACGCGAGCTGATTTTCCAGG
GTTTCGTACTGTTTCTCTGTTGGGCGGGTGCCGAGATGCACTTTAGCCCCGTCGCGATGTGAGAGGAGAG
CACAGCGGTATGACTTGGCGTTGTTCCGCAGAAAGTCTTGCCATGACTCGCCTTCCAGGGGGCAGGAGTG
GGTATGATGCCTGTCCAGCATCTCGATTGGCAGGGCATCGAGCAGGGCCCGCTTGTTCTTCACGTGCCAG
TACAGGGTAGGCTGCTCAACTCCCAGCTTTTGAGCGAGTTTCCTTGTCGTCAGGCCTTCGATACCGACTC
CATTGAGTAATTCCAGAGCAGAGTTTATGACTTTGCTCTTGTCCAGTCTAGACATGGTAATTCGATGATC
CCCCTGGGGAGAGAGGTCGGTGATTCGGTCAACGAGGGAGCCGACTGCCGACGTGCGCTCCGGAGGCTTG
CAGAATGCGGAACACCGCGCGGGCAGGAACAGGGCCCACACTACCGCCCCACACCCCGCCTCCCGCACCG
CCCCTTCCCGGCCGCTGCTCTCGGCGCGCCCTGCTGAGCAGCCGCTATTGGCCACAGCCCATCGCGGTCG
GCGCGCTGCCATTGCTCCCTGGCGCTGTCCGTCTGCGAGGGTACTAGTGAGACGTGCGGCTTCCGTTTGT
CACGTCCGGCACGCCGCGAACCGCAAGGAACCTTCCCGACTTAGGGGCGGAGCAGGAAGCGTCGCCGGGG
GGCCCACAAGGGTAGCGGCGAAGATCCGGGTGACGCTGCGAACGGACGTGAAGAATGTGCGAGACCCAGG
GTCGGCGCCGCTGCGTTTCCCGGAACCACGCCCAGAGCAGCCGCGTCCCTGCGCAAACCCAGGGCTGCCT
TGGAAAAGGCGCAACCCCAACCCCGTGGAATTATCACCTCGAGTTTACTCCCTATCAGTGATAGAGAACG
TATGAAGAGTTTACTCCCTATCAGTGATAGAGAACGTATGCAGACTTTACTCCCTATCAGTGATAGAGAA
CGTATAAGGAGTTTACTCCCTATCAGTGATAGAGAACGTATGACCAGTTTACTCCCTATCAGTGATAGAG
AACGTATCTACAGTTTACTCCCTATCAGTGATAGAGAACGTATATCCAGTTTACTCCCTATCAGTGATAG
AGAACGTATAAGCTTTGCTTATGTAAACCAGGGCGCCTATAAAAGAGTGCTGATTTTTTGAGTAAACTTC
AATTCCACAACACTTTTGTCTTATACCAACTTTCCGTACCACTTCCTACCCTCGTAAAGAATTATGAAGA
TGGACAAAAAGACTATAGTTTGGTTTAGAAGAGACCTAAGGATTGAGGATAATCCTGCATTAGCAGCAGC
TGCTCACGAAGGATCTGTTTTTCCTGTCTTCATTTGGTGTCCTGAAGAAGAAGGACAGTTTTATCCTGGA
AGAGCTTCAAGATGGTGGATGAAACAATCACTTGCTCACTTATCTCAATCCTTGAAGGCTCTTGGATCTG
ACCTCACTTTAATCAAAACCCACAACACGATTTCAGCGATCTTGGATTGTATCCGCGTTACCGGTGCTAC
AAAAGTCGTCTTTAACCACCTCTATGATCCTGTTTCGTTAGTTCGGGACCATACCGTAAAGGAGAAGCTG
GTGGAACGTGGGATCTCTGTGCAAAGCTACAATGGAGATCTATTGTATGAACCGTGGGAGATATACTGCG
AAAAGGGCAAACCTTTTACGAGTTTCAATTCTTACTGGAAGAAATGCTTAGATATGTCGATTGAATCCGT
TATGCTTCCTCCTCCTTGGCGGTTGATGCCAATAACTGCAGCGGCTGAAGCGATTTGGGCGTGTTCGATT
GAAGAACTAGGGCTGGAGAATGAGGCCGAGAAACCGAGCAATGCGTTGTTAACTAGAGCTTGGTCTCCAG
GATGGAGCAATGCTGATAAGTTACTAAATGAGTTCATCGAGAAGCAGTTGATAGATTATGCAAAGAACAG
CAAGAAAGTTGTTGGGAATTCTACTTCACTACTTTCTCCGTATCTCCATTTCGGGGAAATAAGCGTCAGA
CACGTTTTCCAGTGTGCCCGGATGAAACAAATTATATGGGCAAGAGATAAGAACAGTGAAGGAGAAGAAA
GTGCAGATCTTTTTCTTAGGGGAATCGGTTTAAGAGAGTATTCTCGGTATATATGTTTCAACTTCCCGTT
TACTCACGAGCAATCGTTGTTGAGTCATCTTCGGTTTTTCCCTTGGGATGCTGATGTTGATAAGTTCAAG
GCCTGGAGACAAGGCAGGACCGGTTATCCGTTGGTGGATGCCGGAATGAGAGAGCTTTGGGCTACCGGAT
GGATGCATAACAGAATAAGAGTGATTGTTTCAAGCTTTGCTGTGAAGTTTCTTCTCCTTCCATGGAAATG
GGGAATGAAGTATTTCTGGGATACACTTTTGGATGCTGATTTGGAATGTGACATCCTTGGCTGGCAGTAT
ATCTCTGGGAGTATCCCCGATGGCCACGAGCTTGATCGCTTGGACAATCCCGCGTTACAAGGCGCCAAAT
ATGACCCAGAAGGTGAGTACATAAGGCAATGGCTTCCCGAGCTTGCGAGATTGCCAACTGAATGGATCCA
TCATCCATGGGACGCTCCTTTAACCGTACTCAAAGCTTCTGGTGTGGAACTCGGAACAAACTATGCGAAA
CCCATTGTAGACATCGACACAGCTCGTGAGCTACTAGCTAAAGCTATTTCAAGAACCCGTGGAGCACAGA
TCATGATCGGAGCAGCAGCCCGGGATCCACCGGTCGCCACCATGGTGAGCAAGGGCGAGGAGGATAACAT
GGCCATCATCAAGGAGTTCATGCGCTTCAAGGTGCACATGGAGGGCTCCGTGAACGGCCACGAGTTCGAG
ATCGAGGGCGAGGGCGAGGGCCGCCCCTACGAGGGCACCCAGACCGCCAAGCTGAAGGTGACCAAGGGTG
GCCCCCTGCCCTTCGCCTGGGACATCCTGTCCCCTCAGTTCATGTACGGCTCCAAGGCCTACGTGAAGCA
CCCCGCCGACATCCCCGACTACTTGAAGCTGTCCTTCCCCGAGGGCTTCAAGTGGGAGCGCGTGATGAAC
TTCGAGGACGGCGGCGTGGTGACCGTGACCCAGGACTCCTCCCTGCAGGACGGCGAGTTCATCTACAAGG
TGAAGCTGCGCGGCACCAACTTCCCCTCCGACGGCCCCGTAATGCAGAAGAAGACCATGGGCTGGGAGGC
CTCCTCCGAGCGGATGTACCCCGAGGACGGCGCCCTGAAGGGCGAGATCAAGCAGAGGCTGAAGCTGAAG
GACGGCGGCCACTACGACGCTGAGGTCAAGACCACCTACAAGGCCAAGAAGCCCGTGCAGCTGCCCGGCG
CCTACAACGTCAACATCAAGTTGGACATCACCTCCCACAACGAGGACTACACCATCGTGGAACAGTACGA
ACGCGCCGAGGGCCGCCACTCCACCGGCGGCATGGACGAGCTGTACAAGTAAAATTCCCGTATACACCGG
TGCCGGCGGATCCAGACCACCTCCCCTGCGAGCTAAGCTGGACAGCCAATGACGGGTAAGAGAGTGACAT
TTTTCACTAACCTAAGACAGGAGGGCCGTCAGAGCTACTGCCTAATCCAAAGACGGGTAAAAGTGATAAA
AATGTATCACTCCAACCTAAGACAGGCGCAGCTTCCGAGGGATTTGAGATCCAGACATGATAAGATACAT
TGATGAGTTTGGACAAACCAAAACTAGAATGCAGTGAAAAAAATGCCTTATTTGTGAAATTTGTGATGCT
ATTGCCTTATTTGTAACCATTATAAGCTGCAATAAACAAGTTAAGTCGATAAACTGGATCTCTGCTGTCC
CTGTAATAAACCCGAAAATTTTGAATTTTTGTAATTTGTTTTTGTAATTCTTTAGTTTGTATGTCTGTTG
CTATTATGTCTACTATTCTTTCCCCTGCACTGTACCCCCCAATCCCCCCTTTTCTTTTAAAGGCGATACC
GTCGAGATCCGTTCACTAATCGAATGGATCTGTCTCTGTCTCTCTCTCCACCTTCTTCTTCTATTCCTTC
GGGCCTGTCGGGTCCCCTCGGGGTTGGGAGGTGGGTCTGAAACGATAATGGTGAATATCCCTGCCTAACT
CTATTCACTATAGAAAGTACAGCAAAAACTATTCTTAAACCTACCAAGCCTCCTACTATCATTATGAATA
ATTTTATATACCACAGCCAATTTGTTATGTTAAACCAATTCCACAAACTTGCCCATTTATCTAATTCCAA
TAATTCTTGTTCATTCTTTTCTTGCTGGTTTTGCGATTCTTCAATTAAGGAGTGTATTAAGCTTGTGTAA
TTGTTAATTTCTCTGTCCCACTCCATCCAGGTCGTGTGATTCCAAATCTGTTCCAGAGATTTATTACTCC
AACTAGCATTCCAAGGCACAGCAGTGGTGCAAATGAGTTTTCCAGAGCAACCCCAAATCCCCAGGAGCTG
TTGATCCTTTAGGTATCTTTCCACAGCCAGGATTCTTGCCTGGAGCTGCTTGATGCCCCAGACTGTGAGT
TGCAACAGATGCTGTTGCGCCTCAATAGCCCTCAGCAAATTGTTCTGCTGCTGCACTATACCAGACAATA
ATTGTCTGGCCTGTACCGTCAGCGTCATTGACGCTGCGCCCATAGTGCTTCCTGCTGCTCCCAAGAACCC
AAGGAACAAAGCTCCTATTCCCACTGCTCTTTTTTCTCTCTGCACCACTCTTCTCTTTGCCTTGGTGGGT
GCTACTCCTAATGGTTCAATTTTTACTACTTTATATTTATATAATTCACTTCTCCAATTGTCCCTCATAT
CTCCTCCTCCAGGTCTGAAGATCAGCGGCCGGCCGCTTGCTGTGCGGTGGTCTTACTTTTGTTTTGCTCT
TCCTCTATCTTGTCTAAAGCTTCCTTGGTGTCTTTTATCTCTATCCTTTGATGCACACAATAGAGGGTTG
CTACTGTATTATATAATGATCTAAGTTCTTCTGATCCTGTCTGAAGGGATGGTTGTAGCTGTCCCAGTAT
TTGTCTACAGCCTTCTGATGTTTCTAACAGGCCAGGATTAACTGCGAATCGTTCTAGCTCCCTGCTTGCC
CATACTATATGTTTTAATTTATATTTTTTCTTTCCCCCTGGCCTTAACCGAATTTTTTCCCATCGCGATC
TAATTCTCCCCCGCTTAATACTGACGCTCTCGCACCCATCTCTCTCCTTCTAGCCTCCGCTAGTCAAAAT
TTTTGGCGTACTCACCAGTCGCCGCCCCTCGCCTCTTGCCGTGCGCGCTTCAGCAAGCCGAGTCCTGCGT
CGAGAGAGCTCCTCTGGTTTCCCTTTCGCTTTCAAGTCCCTGTTCGGGCGCCACTGCTAGAGATTTTCCA
CACTGACTAAAAGGGTCTGAGGGATCTCTAGTTACCAGAGTCACACAACAGACGGGCACACACTACTTGA
AGCACTCAAGGCAAGCTTTATTGAGGCTTAAGCAGTGGGTTCCCTAGTTAGCCAGAGAGCTCCCAGGCTC
AGATCTGGTCTAACCAGAGAGACCCAGTACAGGCAAAAAGCAGCTGCTTATATGCAGGATCTGAGGGCTC
GCCACTCCCCAGTCCCGCCCAGGCCACGCCTCCCTGGAAAGTCCCCAGCGGAAAGTCCCTTGTAGCAAGC
TCGATATCAGCAGTTCTTGAAGTACTCCGGATGCAGCTCTCGGGCCACGTGATGAAATGCTAGGCGGCTG
TCAAACCTCCACTCTAACACTTCTCTCTCCGGGTCATCCATCCCATGCAGGCTCACAGGGTGTAACAAGC
TGGTGTTCTCTCCTTTATTGGCCTCTTCTACCTTATCTGGCTCAACTGGTACTAGCTTGTAGCACCATCC
AAAGGTCAGTGGATATCTGACCCCTGGCCCTGGTGTGTAGTTCTGCTAATCAGGGAAGTAGCCTTGTGTG
TGGTAGATCCACAGATCAAGGATATCTTGTCTTCTTTGGGAGTGAATTAGCCCTTCCAACTACTAAGTTT
GTAGTACATATTTAACAAATACAATTTCTTTAAAATGAAAATAATTCAGAGGAATCACAGGTTTAGAGTA
AATGAAACCACAGGTAATTGGCAGTGGTAATAGGGTATGGGGTGGGAAGTTTGGGATGATTTTGGTTAGC
TTGAGTTATCCAGTTGATCCAGACATGATAAGATACATTGATGAGTTTGGACAAACCACAACTAGAATGC
AGTGAAAAAAATGCTTTATTTGTGAAATTTGTGATGCTATTGCTTTATTTGTAACCATTATAAGCTGCAA
TAAACAAGTTGATCTCCCGATCCGTCGACGTCAGGTGGCACTTTTCGGGGAAATGTGCGCGGAACCCCTA
TTTGTTTATTTTTCTAAATACATTCAAATATGTATCCGCTCATGAGACAATAACCCTGATAAATGCTTCA
ATAATATTGAAAAAGGAAGAGTATGAGTATTCAACATTTCCGTGTCGCCCTTATTCCCTTTTTTGCGGCA
TTTTGCCTTCCTGTTTTTGCTCACCCAGAAACGCTGGTGAAAGTAAAAGATGCTGAAGATCAGTTGGGTG
CACGAGTGGGTTACATCGAACTGGATCTCAACAGCGGTAAGATCCTTGAGAGTTTTCGCCCCGAAGAACG
TTTTCCAATGATGAGCACTTTTAAAGTTCTGCTATGTGGCGCGGTATTATCCCGTATTGACGCCGGGCAA
GAGCAACTCGGTCGCCGCATACACTATTCTCAGAATGACTTGGTTGAGTACTCACCAGTCACAGAAAAGC
ATCTTACGGATGGCATGACAGTAAGAGAATTATGCAGTGCTGCCATAACCATGAGTGATAACACTGCGGC
CAACTTACTTCTGACAACGATCGGAGGACCGAAGGAGCTAACCGCTTTTTTGCACAACATGGGGGATCAT
GTAACTCGCCTTGATCGTTGGGAACCGGAGCTGAATGAAGCCATACCAAACGACGAGCGTGACACCACGA
TGCCTGTAGCAATGGCAACAACGTTGCGCAAACTATTAACTGGCGAACTACTTACTCTAGCTTCCCGGCA
ACAATTAATAGACTGGATGGAGGCGGATAAAGTTGCAGGACCACTTCTGCGCTCGGCCCTTCCGGCTGGC
TGGTTTATTGCTGATAAATCTGGAGCCGGTGAGCGTGGGTCTCGCGGTATCATTGCAGCACTGGGGCCAG
ATGGTAAGCCCTCCCGTATCGTAGTTATCTACACGACGGGGAGTCAGGCAACTATGGATGAACGAAATAG
ACAGATCGCTGAGATAGGTGCCTCACTGATTAAGCATTGGTAACTGTCAGACCAAGTTTACTCATATATA
CTTTAGATTGATTTAAAACTTCATTTTTAATTTAAAAGGATCTAGGTGAAGATCCTTTTTGATAATCTCA
TGACCAAAATCCCTTAACGTGAGTTTTCGTTCCACTGAGCGTCAGACCCCGTAGAAAAGATCAAAGGATC
TTC
